Addgene plasmid #69463: pJBL-RNAINS4-C24AA25C
Purpose: RNA-IN S4 C24AA25C variant 5' UTR sequence controlling expression of superfolder GFP (UTR sequence from Mutalik et al., Nat. Chem. Biol., 2012)
Depositing lab: Julius Lucks. Depositing organization: Cornell University. Publication: Simultaneous characterization of cellular RNA structure and function with in-cell SHAPE-Seq. Watters KE, Abbott TR, Lucks JB. Nucleic Acids Res. 2015 Sep 8. pii: gkv879. 10.1093/nar/gkv879 PubMed 26350218.
Backbone
  Vector backbone: custom
  Backbone manufacturer: N/A
  Backbone size w/o insert (bp): 2200
  Total vector size (bp): 3100
  Vector type: Bacterial Expression, Synthetic Biology
Growth in bacteria
  Bacterial resistance: Chloramphenicol, 25 μg/mL
  Growth temperature: 37°C
  Growth strain: DH5alpha
  Copy number: Low Copy
Gene/Insert
  Gene/Insert name: RNA-IN S4 with C24A, A25C mutations (alt name: IS10 (mutated S4 variant))
  Species: Synthetic
  Insert size (bp): 900
  Mutation: C24A, A25C, and mutations for S4 variant (from wt)
  Promoter: J23119
  Cloning method: Unknown
  Sequencing primers: 5′ aaatgtagcacctgaagtcagcccc
Terms and licenses: Academic/Nonprofit Terms; Industry Terms: Not Available to Industry
Depositor comments: Mutated from sequence obtained from Arkin Lab (UC Berkeley)
How to cite: pJBL-RNAINS4-C24AA25C was a gift from Julius Lucks (Addgene plasmid # 69463 ; http://n2t.net/addgene:69463 ; RRID:Addgene_69463)
