[The description below was written by a language model from this plasmid's Addgene catalogue record and pLannotate feature annotations shown in this document.]
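Description:
pJBL-RNAINS4-C24AA25C is a small (about 3.1 kb) bacterial expression and synthetic biology plasmid built on a custom backbone for use in E. coli. It replicates from a p15A origin, which the record lists as low copy and which is compatible with ColE1-type plasmids, so a second plasmid can be maintained in the same cell. Selection is by chloramphenicol through a cat gene driven by its own promoter and followed by the lambda t0 terminator. The annotation also picks up short fragments of IS1, an RSF origin, and tet and lacUV5 promoters. These are most likely backbone remnants or partial sequence matches rather than functional parts.

The payload is a reporter cassette in which the strong constitutive J23119 promoter transcribes a synthetic 5′ untranslated region fused to superfolder GFP, with the rrnB T1 and T7Te terminators closing the unit. The UTR, which is not separately annotated but would lie in the short gap between promoter and GFP coding sequence, is the S4 variant of RNA-IN, the sense target from the IS10 antisense translational control system. Here it carries two further substitutions, C24A and A25C. In this system, pairing of a cognate antisense RNA (RNA-OUT) with RNA-IN blocks ribosome access and represses translation, so GFP fluorescence reports on regulatory function. The antisense partner is not encoded on this plasmid and would have to be supplied separately. The construct was deposited with work on in-cell SHAPE-Seq, which measures RNA structure and function together in living cells. The point mutations presumably serve to probe how sequence changes in the UTR affect folding and regulation, although the record does not state their specific effect.
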