Features (pLannotate 1.2.2; 12 found; start..end, strand, type, name):
     11..45      +  promoter       J23119(SpeI) promoter: bacterial promoter (Registry of Standard Biological Parts BBa J23119) modified to end with an SpeI site
     91..801     +  CDS            Superfolder GFP: Superfolder GFP is a basic (constitutively fluorescent) green fluorescent protein published in 2005, derived from Aequorea victoria. It is reported to be a very rapidly-maturing weak dimer.
    837..908     +  terminator     rrnB T1 terminator: transcription terminator T1 from the E. coli rrnB gene
    924..951     +  terminator     T7Te terminator: phage T7 early transcription terminator
    990..1087    +  promoter       cat promoter: promoter of the E. coli cat gene encoding chloramphenicol acetyltransferase
   1088..1744    +  CDS            cat: CAT_ECOLX - Experimental evidence at protein level: Swiss-Prot protein existence level 1. This enzyme is an effector of chloramphenicol resistance in bacteria. From Escherichia coli. This protein is used as a marker in many commonly used cloning vectors, such as pACYC184.
   1768..1862    +  terminator     lambda t0 terminator: transcription terminator from phage lambda
   1998..2141    +  mobile_element IS1 (fragment): prokaryotic transposable element IS1
   2260..2315    -  rep_origin     RSF ori (fragment): Plasmids containing the RSF 1030 origin of replication can be propagated in E. coli cells that contain additional plasmids with compatible origins.
   2403..2948    -  rep_origin     p15A ori: Plasmids containing the medium-copy-number p15A origin of replication can be propagated in E. coli cells that contain a second plasmid with the ColE1 origin.
   3060..3084    +  promoter       tet promoter (fragment): E. coli promoter for tetracycline efflux protein gene
   3105..3126    +  promoter       lac UV5 promoter (fragment): E. coli lac promoter with an "up" mutation
>Addgene plasmid #69463 | pJBL-RNAINS4-C24AA25C | depositor full sequence | sequence record 122575 | pJBL-RNAINS4-C24AA25C sequence 3126 bps
GAATTCGAATTTGACAGCTAGCTCAGTCCTAGGTATAATACTAGTGCCAAAAATCAATAAGGAGACAAAC
AGATGTGCGAACTCGATGCTAGCAAAGGAGAAGAACTTTTCACTGGAGTTGTCCCAATTCTTGTTGAATT
AGATGGTGATGTTAATGGGCACAAATTTTCTGTCCGTGGAGAGGGTGAAGGTGATGCTACAAACGGAAAA
CTCACCCTTAAATTTATTTGCACTACTGGAAAACTACCTGTTCCGTGGCCAACACTTGTCACTACTCTGA
CCTATGGTGTTCAATGCTTTTCCCGTTATCCGGATCACATGAAACGGCATGACTTTTTCAAGAGTGCCAT
GCCCGAAGGTTATGTACAGGAACGCACTATATCTTTCAAAGATGACGGGACCTACAAGACGCGTGCTGAA
GTCAAGTTTGAAGGTGATACCCTTGTTAATCGTATCGAGTTAAAGGGTATTGATTTTAAAGAAGATGGAA
ACATTCTTGGACACAAACTCGAGTACAACTTTAACTCACACAATGTATACATCACGGCAGACAAACAAAA
GAATGGAATCAAAGCTAACTTCAAAATTCGCCACAACGTTGAAGATGGTTCCGTTCAACTAGCAGACCAT
TATCAACAAAATACTCCAATTGGCGATGGCCCTGTCCTTTTACCAGACAACCATTACCTGTCGACACAAT
CTGTCCTTTCGAAAGATCCCAACGAAAAGCGTGACCACATGGTCCTTCTTGAGTTTGTAACTGCTGCTGG
GATTACACATGGCATGGATGAGCTCTACAAATAAGGATCCAAACTCGAGTAAGGATCTCCAGGCATCAAA
TAAAACGAAAGGCTCAGTCGAAAGACTGGGCCTTTCGTTTTATCTGTTGTTTGTCGGTGAACGCTCTCTA
CTAGAGTCACACTGGCTCACCTTCGGGTGGGCCTTTCTGCGTTTATACCTAGGGTACGGGTTTTGCCTGC
AGTTGATCGGGCACGTAAGAGGTTCCAACTTTCACCATAATGAAATAAGATCACTACCGGGCGTATTTTT
TGAGTTATCGAGATTTTCAGGAGCTAAGGAAGCTAAAATGGAGAAAAAAATCACTGGATATACCACCGTT
GATATATCCCAATGGCATCGTAAAGAACATTTTGAGGCATTTCAGTCAGTTGCTCAATGTACCTATAACC
AGACCGTTCAGCTGGATATTACGGCCTTTTTAAAGACCGTAAAGAAAAATAAGCACAAGTTTTATCCGGC
CTTTATTCACATTCTTGCCCGCCTGATGAATGCTCATCCGGAATTTCGTATGGCAATGAAAGACGGTGAG
CTGGTGATATGGGATAGTGTTCACCCTTGTTACACCGTTTTCCATGAGCAAACTGAAACGTTTTCATCGC
TCTGGAGTGAATACCACGACGATTTCCGGCAGTTTCTACACATATATTCGCAAGATGTGGCGTGTTACGG
TGAAAACCTGGCCTATTTCCCTAAAGGGTTTATTGAGAATATGTTTTTCGTCTCAGCCAATCCCTGGGTG
AGTTTCACCAGTTTTGATTTAAACGTGGCCAATATGGACAACTTCTTCGCCCCCGTTTTCACCATGGGCA
AATATTATACGCAAGGCGACAAGGTGCTGATGCCGCTGGCGATTCAGGTTCATCATGCCGTTTGTGATGG
CTTCCATGTCGGCAGAATGCTTAATGAATTACAACAGTACTGCGATGAGTGGCAGGGCGGGGCGTAATTT
GATATCGAGCTCGCTTGGACTCCTGTTGATAGATCCAGTAATGACCTCAGAACTCCATCTGGATTTGTTC
AGAACGCTCGGTTGCCGCCGGGCGTTTTTTATTGGTGAGAATCCAAGCCTCCGATCAACGTCTCATTTTC
GCCAAAAGTTGGCCCAGGGCTTCCCGGTATCAACAGGGACACCAGGATTTATTTATTCTGCGAAGTGATC
TTCCGTCACAGGTATTTATTCGGCGCAAAGTGCGTCGGGTGATGCTGCCAACTTACTGATTTAGTGTATG
ATGGTGTTTTTGAGGTGCTCCAGTGGCTTCTGTTTCTATCAGCTGTCCCTCCTGTTCAGCTACTGACGGG
GTGGTGCGTAACGGCAAAAGCACCGCCGGACATCAGCGCTAGCGGAGTGTATACTGGCTTACTATGTTGG
CACTGATGAGGGTGTCAGTGAAGTGCTTCATGTGGCAGGAGAAAAAAGGCTGCACCGGTGCGTCAGCAGA
ATATGTGATACAGGATATATTCCGCTTCCTCGCTCACTGACTCGCTACGCTCGGTCGTTCGACTGCGGCG
AGCGGAAATGGCTTACGAACGGGGCGGAGATTTCCTGGAAGATGCCAGGAAGATACTTAACAGGGAAGTG
AGAGGGCCGCGGCAAAGCCGTTTTTCCATAGGCTCCGCCCCCCTGACAAGCATCACGAAATCTGACGCTC
AAATCAGTGGTGGCGAAACCCGACAGGACTATAAAGATACCAGGCGTTTCCCCCTGGCGGCTCCCTCGTG
CGCTCTCCTGTTCCTGCCTTTCGGTTTACCGGTGTCATTCCGCTGTTATGGCCGCGTTTGTCTCATTCCA
CGCCTGACACTCAGTTCCGGGTAGGCAGTTCGCTCCAAGCTGGACTGTATGCACGAACCCCCCGTTCAGT
CCGACCGCTGCGCCTTATCCGGTAACTATCGTCTTGAGTCCAACCCGGAAAGACATGCAAAAGCACCACT
GGCAGCAGCCACTGGTAATTGATTTAGAGGAGTTAGTCTTGAAGTCATGCGCCGGTTAAGGCTAAACTGA
AAGGACAAGTTTTGGTGACTGCGCTCCTCCAAGCCAGTTACCTCGGTTCAAAGAGTTGGTAGCTCAGAGA
ACCTTCGAAAAACCGCCCTGCAAGGCGGTTTTTTCGTTTTCAGAGCAAGAGATTACGCGCAGACCAAAAC
GATCTCAAGAAGATCATCTTATTAATCAGATAAAATATTTCTAGATTTCAGTGCAATTTATCTCTTCAAA
TGTAGCACCTGAAGTCAGCCCCATACGATATAAGTTGTAATTCTCATGTTTGACAGCTTATCATCGATAA
GCTTCCGATGGCGCGCCGAGAGGCTTTACACTTTATGCTTCCGGCT
