>Addgene plasmid #69463 | pJBL-RNAINS4-C24AA25C | addgene partial sequence | sequence record 124700 | p15A-F 5'-gattacgcgcagaccaaaac-3'
ATCTTATTAATCAGATAAAATATTTCTAGATTTCAGTGCAATTTATCTCTTCAAATGTAGCACCTGAAGT
CAGCCCCATACGATATAAGTTGTAATTCTCATGTTTGACAGCTTATCATCGATAAGCTTCCGATGGCGCG
CCGAGAGGCTTTACACTTTATGCTTCCGGCTGAATTCGAATTTGACAGCTAGCTCAGTCCTAGGTATAAT
ACTAGTGCCAAAAATCAATAAGGAGACAAACAGATGTGCGAACTCGATGCTAGCAAAGGAGAAGAACTTT
TCACTGGAGTTGTCCCAATTCTTGTTGAATTAGATGGTGATGTTAATGGGCACAAATTTTCTGTCCGTGG
AGAGGGTGAAGGTGATGCTACAAACGGAAAACTCACCCTTAAATTTATTTGCACTACTGGAAAACTACCT
GTTCCGTGGCCAACACTTGTCACTACTCTGACCTATGGTGTTCAATGCTTTTCCCGTTATCCGGATCACA
TGAAACGGCATGACTTTTTCAAGAGTGCCATGCCCGAAGGTTATGTACAGGAACGCACTATATCTTTCAA
AGATGACGGGACCTACAAGACGCGTGCTGAAGTCAAGTTTGAAGGTGATACCCTTGTTAATCGTATCGAG
TTAAAGGGTATTGATTTTAAAGAAGATGGAAACATTCTTGGACACAAACTCGAGTACAACTTTAACTCAC
ACAATGTATACATCACGGCAGACAAACAAAAGAATGGAATCAAAGCTAACTTCAAAATTCGCCACAACGT
TGAAGATGGTTCCGTTCAACTAGCAGACCATTATCAACAAAATACTCCAATTGGCGATGGCCCTGTCCTT
TTACCAGACAACCATTACCTGTCGACACAATCTGTCCTTTCGAAAGATCCCA
