>Addgene plasmid #69463 | pJBL-RNAINS4-C24AA25C | addgene partial sequence | sequence record 124702 | pRJPaph-R1 5'-GGAAATCGTCGTGGTATTCAc-3'
ACGTTTCAGTTTGCTCATGGAAAACGGTGTAACAAGGGTGAACACTATCCCATATCACCAGCTCACCGTC
TTTCATTGCCATACGAAATTCCGGATGAGCATTCATCAGGCGGGCAAGAATGTGAATAAAGGCCGGATAA
AACTTGTGCTTATTTTTCTTTACGGTCTTTAAAAAGGCCGTAATATCCAGCTGAACGGTCTGGTTATAGG
TACATTGAGCAACTGACTGAAATGCCTCAAAATGTTCTTTACGATGCCATTGGGATATATCAACGGTGGT
ATATCCAGTGATTTTTTTCTCCATTTTAGCTTCCTTAGCTCCTGAAAATCTCGATAACTCAAAAAATACG
CCCGGTAGTGATCTTATTTCATTATGGTGAAAGTTGGAACCTCTTACGTGCCCGATCAACTGCAGGCAAA
ACCCGTACCCTAGGTATAAACGCAGAAAGGCCCACCCGAAGGTGAGCCAGTGTGACTCTAGTAGAGAGCG
TTCACCGACAAACAACAGATAAAACGAAAGGCCCAGTCTTTCGACTGAGCCTTTCGTTTTATTTGATGCC
TGGAGATCCTTACTCGAGTTTGGATCCTTATTTGTAGAGCTCATCCATGCCATGTGTAATCCCAGCAGCA
GTTACAAACTCAAGAAGGACCATGTGGTCACGCTTTTCGTTGGGATCTTTCGAAAGGACAGATTGTGTCG
ACAGGTAATGGTTGTCTGGTAAAAGGACAGGGCCATCGCCAATTGGAGTATTTTGTTGATAATGGTCTGC
TAGTTGAACGGAACCATCTTCAACGTTGTGGCGAATTTTGAAGTTAGCTTTGATTCCATTCTTTTGTTTG
TCTGCCGTGATGTATACATTGTGTGAGTTAAAGTTGTACTCGAGTTTGTGTCCAAGAATGTTTCCATCTT
CTTTAAAATCAATACCCTTTAACTC
